Addgene plasmid #20223: Vh-HA-3xFRB
Depositing lab: Carolyn Bertozzi. Depositing organization: University of California, Berkeley. Publication: Conditional glycosylation in eukaryotic cells using a biocompatible chemical inducer of dimerization. Czlapinski JL, Schelle MW, Miller LW, Laughlin ST, Kohler JJ, Cornish VW, Bertozzi CR. J Am Chem Soc. 2008 Oct 8. 130(40):13186-7. 10.1021/ja8037728 PubMed 18788807.
Backbone
  Vector backbone: pcDNA3.1(+)
  Backbone manufacturer: Invitrogen
  Backbone size w/o insert (bp): 5400
  Vector type: Mammalian Expression
  Selectable markers: Neomycin (select with G418)
Growth in bacteria
  Bacterial resistance: Ampicillin, 100 μg/mL
  Growth temperature: 37°C
  Growth strain: DH5alpha
  Copy number: High Copy
Gene/Insert
  Gene/Insert name: 3xFRB (alt name: mTOR domain)
  Species: H. sapiens (human)
  Insert size (bp): 1080
  Mutation: One copy of FRB has a T2098L mutation
  Entrez Gene: MTOR (a.k.a. FRAP, FRAP1, FRAP2, RAFT1, RAPT1, SKS)
  Tag / fusion protein: Vh (N terminal on insert); HA (N terminal on insert)
  Cloning method: Restriction Enzyme; 5′ cloning site NdeI (not destroyed); 3′ cloning site KpnI (not destroyed)
  Sequencing primers: 5′ CMV-F; 3′ BGH reverse
Terms and licenses: Academic/Nonprofit Terms; Industry Terms: Not Available to Industry
Depositor comments: murine VH chain signal peptide followed by a HA tag and three repeats of FRB
How to cite: Vh-HA-3xFRB was a gift from Carolyn Bertozzi (Addgene plasmid # 20223 ; http://n2t.net/addgene:20223 ; RRID:Addgene_20223)
