[The description below was written by a language model from this plasmid's Addgene catalogue record.]
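Description:
Vh-HA-3xFRB is a mammalian expression plasmid built on the pcDNA3.1(+) backbone (about 5.4 kb without insert). It is maintained in E. coli as a high-copy plasmid under ampicillin selection, and it carries a neomycin resistance marker so that transfected mammalian cells can be selected with G418. The record does not list the promoter explicitly, but the backbone and the CMV-forward and BGH-reverse sequencing primers are consistent with the standard pcDNA3.1 arrangement, in which the insert sits between the CMV immediate-early promoter and the bovine growth hormone polyadenylation signal.

The insert, roughly 1.1 kb and cloned between NdeI and KpnI sites that remain intact, encodes three tandem repeats of FRB, the FKBP-rapamycin binding domain of human mTOR. One of the three copies carries a T2098L substitution, a change generally associated with altered ligand tolerance that allows binding of rapamycin analogues. Upstream of the repeats are a murine immunoglobulin VH chain signal peptide and an HA epitope tag. The signal peptide directs the fusion into the secretory pathway, and the HA tag permits detection by immunoblotting or immunostaining.

FRB domains associate with FKBP-fused partners only when a rapamycin-type small molecule bridges the two, so this construct supplies one half of a chemically inducible dimerization system located in the secretory compartment. The associated publication concerns conditional control of glycosylation in eukaryotic cells with a biocompatible chemical inducer of dimerization. The record does not specify the partner construct or the exact role this protein plays in that system.
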