>Addgene plasmid #20223 | Vh-HA-3xFRB | addgene partial sequence | sequence record 26077 | BGH-rev 5'-TAGAAGGCACAGTCGAGG-3'
NNNNNNNTACGNNGCCTCTAGACTCGAGCGGCCGCCACTGTGCTGGATATCTGCAGAATTCCACCACACT
GGACTAGTGGATCCGAGCTCGGTACCTCTAGTCTTTGAGATTCGTCGGAACACATGATAATAGAGGTCCC
AGGCTTGGGTGAGGTCCTTGACATTCCCTGATTTCATGTACTTCCTGCACCACTCTTGGGCCTCCATTAA
ATCTCGACCATAGGCCTGATTAAAGGATGTTTCCTTCAGAGTCTGGGGGCCCCGTTCCATCATAGCATGC
AAGGGCTCCAGCACCTCAAACATGCCTTTCACGTTCCTTTCCCCAAAGTACAAACGAGATGCCTCTTCCA
GGCCTTCATGCCACATCTCATGCCAGAGGATTCTAGTCTTTGAGATTCGTCGGAACACATGATAATAGAG
GTCCCAGGCTTGGGTGAGGTCCTTGACATTCCCTGATTTCATGTACTTCCTGCACCACTCTTGGGCCTCC
ATTAAATCTCGACCATAGGCCTGATTAAAGGATGTTTCCTTCAGAGTCTGGGGGCCCCGTTCCATCATAG
CATGCAAGGGCTCCAGCACCTCAAACATGCCTTTCACGTTCCTTTCCCCAAAGTACAAACGAGATGCCTC
TTCCAGGCCTTCATGCCACATCTCATGCCAGAGGATTCTAGTCTTTGAGATTCGTCGGAACACATGATAA
TAGAGGTCCCAGGCTTGGAGGAGGTCCTTGACATTCCCTGATTTCATGTACTTCCTGCACCACTCTTGGG
CCTCCATTAAAN
